>Addgene plasmid #35348 | pBbB3k-GFP | depositor full sequence | sequence record 43015 | pBbB3k-GFP sequence 5156 bps
GACGTCTTAATTACCCGACTGGTCTTTGGCACCAGCTTTTAAACGACGCCACAGAGTGGTGCGGCTAATC
CCCAGATAACGCGCCGCGGCGGTCTTATCGCCCTTAAAGCGCGCCAGTACATCCTGTAACGCGTTCGCAT
CCACGGTTGAAGGCGTCAGTTCTGCTGTGTTCACCATAAGCTCAGGTAATAACTGCCGCATAAATTGCCT
GTCCAGCGTTGGCGCGGGATCGACGCTTAAAAAAAGCGCCAGGCGCTCCATCATATTACGCAGTTCGCGA
ATATTACCGGGCCAGCGCCAGGCCAGCAAAAGCGGCTGACACTGTGTCAATCCATGACGTATCGATTCGG
TAAACGGAATTTCCATCGCCGCCAGCGACTGTTTTAAAAAGCTTTCCGCCAGCGGCAAAATATCAGCCTG
CCGCTCGCGCAAAGGAGGAAGCGTCAGACGCAGAATACTCAGGCGATAAAAGAGATCGGGGCGAAAACGT
CCTTGCATTATCTCCCGATCCAGATCGCAATGCGTAGCGCTGATCACCCGGACATCCACCGGGATCGGCT
GGTGTCCGCCGACGCGAGTGACGGCTTTTTCCTCCAGTACGCGCAAAAGTCGGGTTTGTAACGGCAAGGG
CATTTCGCCGATTTCATCCAGAAACAGCGTGCCGCCGTGTGCGATTTCAAACAGCCCCGCCCGGCCTCCT
CGTCGTGAACCGGTAAACGCGCCCTCTTCATAACCAAACAGTTCCGCTTCCAGCAACGACTCGGTAATCG
CGCCGCAATTGACGGCGACAAAGGGAGGGGATGGCTTATTCTGACGGTGAGGCTGGCGGTGAAAGAACGT
CTGGTGAATCGCCTGCGCCGCCAGCTCTTTTCCGGTCCCTGTTTCCCCCTGAATCAGCACTGCCGCACGG
GAGCGGGCATAGAGCGTAATCGTCTGGCGGAGCTGCTCCATTTGCGGCGACTGGCCGCGTATATCGCCCA
GTTCATACCGGGTTTGTAATCCCTTGCCGGATGGGTAATCCACGCGCTGGCGCCGTGTCAGACGGGTCAT
ATCCAGCGCATCATGAAAAGCCTGACGAACGGTCGCCGCGGAATAAATAAAGATGGCGGTCATTCCTGCC
TCTTCCGCCAGATCGGTAATTAATCCCGCGCCGACGACGGCCTCAATACCGTTGGCCTTAAGTTCGTTAA
TTTGCCCGCGCGCGTCCTCTTCGGTGACATAGCTTCGCTGTTCAAGACGGAGGTGAAACGTTTTCTGAAA
GGCAAGTAAAGCCGGAATGGTCTCCTGATAGGTCACGATACCGATAGACGAGGTGAGCTTTCCCGCTTTC
GCCAGCGCCTGTAATACATCGAATCCGCTGGGCTTGATGAGGATCACCGGTATTGACAGGCGGCTTTTTA
AATAGGCCCCATTCGAACCCGCCGCGATAATCGCGTCGCAGCGCTCGGTCGCCAGTTTTTTGCGAATGTA
GGTCACCGCCTTTTCAAAGCCGAGTTGAATAGGCGTGATGGTCGCCAGATGATCAAATTCCAGGCTGATA
TCCCGAAACAGTTCGAACAGACGCGTTACGGAGACCGTCCAGATCACCGGTTTATCGCTATTATCGCGCG
GAGCGCTGTGGGCAGTCGTCATCGCAGTAGATTCATCTTTAAGGGGCGATTTTTTGTTTTAAACGTGTTT
CATAAATGTTGCAATGAAACAGGGTGATTCGTTTCATGAAACGTTAGCTGACACGTTTTTTTTTCCCTTA
ATCGCGCTTATTCATAACAGAAATGACTGTAATTACCTGTTTTTAAATCTCATTGTATTTAATTTTCTCG
CTGCCTCTTTGCCTGGCATAGCCTTTGCTTTGGTGAATACATCTTGAATAACAATTTACTAACATGGAAT
TCAAAAGATCTTTTAAGAAGGAGATATACATATGAGTAAAGGAGAAGAACTTTTCACTGGAGTTGTCCCA
ATTCTTGTTGAATTAGATGGTGATGTTAATGGGCACAAATTTTCTGTCAGTGGAGAGGGTGAAGGTGATG
CAACATACGGAAAACTTACCCTTAAATTTATTTGCACTACTGGAAAACTACCTGTTCCGTGGCCAACACT
TGTCACTACTTTCTCTTATGGTGTTCAATGCTTTTCCCGTTATCCGGATCACATGAAACGGCATGACTTT
TTCAAGAGTGCCATGCCCGAAGGTTATGTACAGGAACGCACTATATCTTTCAAAGATGACGGGAACTACA
AGACGCGTGCTGAAGTCAAGTTTGAAGGTGATACCCTTGTTAATCGTATCGAGTTAAAAGGTATTGATTT
TAAAGAAGATGGAAACATTCTCGGACACAAACTGGAGTACAACTATAACTCACACAATGTATACATCACG
GCAGACAAACAAAAGAATGGAATCAAAGCTAACTTCAAAATTCGCCACAACATTGAAGATGGCTCCGTTC
AACTAGCAGACCATTATCAACAAAATACTCCAATTGGCGATGGCCCTGTCCTTTTACCAGACAACCATTA
CCTGTCCACACAATCTGCCCTTTCGAAAGATCCCAACGAAAAGCGTGACCACATGGTCCTTCTTGAGTTT
GTAACTGCTGCTGGGATTACACATGGCATGGATGAGCTCTACAAATAAGGATCCAAACTCGAGTAAGGAT
CTCCAGGCATCAAATAAAACGAAAGGCTCAGTCGAAAGACTGGGCCTTTCGTTTTATCTGTTGTTTGTCG
GTGAACGCTCTCTACTAGAGTCACACTGGCTCACCTTCGGGTGGGCCTTTCTGCGTTTATACCTAGGCTA
CAGCCGATAGTCTGGAACAGCGCACTTACGGGTTGCTGCGCAACCCAAGTGCTACCGGCGCGGCAGCGTG
ACCCGTGTCGGCGGCTCCAACGGCTCGCCATCGTCCAGAAAACACGGCTCATCGGGCATCGGCAGGCGCT
GCTGCCCGCGCCGTTCCCATTCCTCCGTTTCGGTCAAGGCTGGCAGGTCTGGTTCCATGCCCGGAATGCC
GGGCTGGCTGGGCGGCTCCTCGCCGGGGCCGGTCGGTAGTTGCTGCTCGCCCGGATACAGGGTCGGGATG
CGGCGCAGGTCGCCATGCCCCAACAGCGATTCGTCCTGGTCGTCGTGATCAACCACCACGGCGGCACTGA
ACACCGACAGGCGCAACTGGTCGCGGGGCTGGCCCCACGCCACGCGGTCATTGACCACGTAGGCCAACAC
GGTGCCGGGGCCGTTGAGCTTCACGACGGAGATCCAGCGCTCGGCCACCAAGTCCTTGACTGCGTATTGG
ACCGTCCGCAAAGAACGTCCGATGAGCTTGGAAAGTGTCTTCTGGCTGACCACCACGGCGTTCTGGTGGC
CCATCTGCGCCACGAGGTGATGCAGCAGCATTGCCGCCGTGGGTTTCCTCGCAATAAGCCCGGCCCACGC
CTCATGCGCTTTGCGTTCCGTTTGCACCCAGTGACCGGGCTTGTTCTTGGCTTGAATGCCGATTTCTCTG
GACTGCGTGGCCATGCTTATCTCCATGCGGTAGGGGTGCCGCACGGTTGCGGCACCATGCGCAATCAGCT
GCAACTTTTCGGCAGCGCGACAACAATTATGCGTTGCGTAAAAGTGGCAGTCAATTACAGATTTTCTTTA
ACCTACGCAATGAGCTATTGCGGGGGGTGCCGCAATGAGCTGTTGCGTACCCCCCTTTTTTAAGTTGTTG
ATTTTTAAGTCTTTCGCATTTCGCCCTATATCTAGTTCTTTGGTGCCCAAAGAAGGGCACCCCTGCGGGG
TTCCCCCACGCCTTCGGCGCGGCTCCCCCTCCGGCAAAAAGTGGCCCCTCCGGGGCTTGTTGATCGACTG
CGCGGCCTTCGGCCTTGCCCAAGGTGGCGCTGCCCCCTTGGAACCCCCGCACTCGCCGCCGTGAGGCTCG
GGGGGCAGGCGGGCGGGCTTCGCCCTTCGACTGCCCCCACTCGCATAGGCTTGGGTCGTTCCAGGCGCGT
CAAGGCCAAGCCGCTGCGCGGTCGCTGCGCGAGCCTTGACCCGCCTTCCACTTGGTGTCCAACCGGCAAG
CGAAGCGCGCAGGCCGCAGGCCGGAGGCACTAGTGCTTGGATTCTCACCAATAAAAAACGCCCGGCGGCA
ACCGAGCGTTCTGAACAAATCCAGATGGAGTTCTGAGGTCATTACTGGATCTATCAACAGGAGTCCAAGC
GAGCTCTCGAACCCCAGAGTCCCGCTCAGAAGAACTCGTCAAGAAGGCGATAGAAGGCGATGCGCTGCGA
ATCGGGAGCGGCGATACCGTAAAGCACGAGGAAGCGGTCAGCCCATTCGCCGCCAAGCTCTTCAGCAATA
TCACGGGTAGCCAACGCTATGTCCTGATAGCGGTCCGCCACACCCAGCCGGCCACAGTCGATGAATCCAG
AAAAGCGGCCATTTTCCACCATGATATTCGGCAAGCAGGCATCGCCATGGGTCACGACGAGATCCTCGCC
GTCGGGCATGCGCGCCTTGAGCCTGGCGAACAGTTCGGCTGGCGCGAGCCCCTGATGCTCTTCGTCCAGA
TCATCCTGATCGACAAGACCGGCTTCCATCCGAGTACGTGCTCGCTCGATGCGATGTTTCGCTTGGTGGT
CGAATGGGCAGGTAGCCGGATCAAGCGTATGCAGCCGCCGCATTGCATCAGCCATGATGGATACTTTCTC
GGCAGGAGCAAGGTGAGATGACAGGAGATCCTGCCCCGGCACTTCGCCCAATAGCAGCCAGTCCCTTCCC
GCTTCAGTGACAACGTCGAGCACAGCTGCGCAAGGAACGCCCGTCGTGGCCAGCCACGATAGCCGCGCTG
CCTCGTCCTGCAGTTCATTCAGGGCACCGGACAGGTCGGTCTTGACAAAAAGAACCGGGCGCCCCTGCGC
TGACAGCCGGAACACGGCGGCATCAGAGCAGCCGATTGTCTGTTGTGCCCAGTCATAGCCGAATAGCCTC
TCCACCCAAGCGGCCGGAGAACCTGCGTGCAATCCATCTTGTTCAATCATGCGAAACGATCCTCATCCTG
TCTCTTGATCAGATCATGATCCCCTGCGCCATCAGATCCTTGGCGGCAAGAAAGCCATCCAGTTTACTTT
GCAGGGCTTCCCAACCTTACCAGAGGGCGCCCCAGCTGGCAATTCC
Features (pLannotate 1.2.2; 9 found; start..end, strand, type, name):
     34..1623    -  CDS            prpR: PRPR_ECOLI - Also known as yahP. Experimental evidence at protein level: Swiss-Prot protein existence level 1. Involved in the transcriptional regulation of the propionate catabolism operon. From Escherichia coli (strain K12).
   1922..2635    +  CDS            &alpha;GFP: &alpha;GFP is a basic (constitutively fluorescent) long stokes shift fluorescent protein published in 1996, derived from Aequorea victoria.
   2671..2742    +  terminator     rrnB T1 terminator: transcription terminator T1 from the E. coli rrnB gene
   2758..2785    +  terminator     T7Te terminator: phage T7 early transcription terminator
   2852..3514    -  CDS            pBBR1 Rep: replication protein for the broad-host-range plasmid pBBR1 from Bordetella bronchiseptica
   3515..4088    -  rep_origin     pBBR1 oriV (fragment): replication origin of the broad-host-range plasmid pBBR1 from Bordetella bronchiseptica; requires the pBBR1 Rep protein for replication
   4101..4195    -  terminator     lambda t0 terminator: transcription terminator from phage lambda
   4229..5020    -  CDS            neo: KKA2_KLEPN - Also known as kan, nptII. Experimental evidence at protein level: Swiss-Prot protein existence level 1. Resistance to kanamycin, neomycin, paromomycin, ribostamycin, butirosin and gentamicin B. From Klebsiella pneumoniae.
   5052..5156    -  CDS            tnpA (fragment): TN5P_ECOLX - Also known as tnp. Experimental evidence at protein level: Swiss-Prot protein existence level 1. Mediates transposition of transposon Tn5 by a 'cut and paste' mechanism. First, the monomeric transposase binds the 19 bp inverted DNA repeats flanking the transposon. Then, dimerization of the DNA- bound transposase creates a synaptic DNA complex. After nicking of the first DNA strand, excision of the transposon proceeds through a series of intermediates. The transposase then mediates the insertion of the transposon at a new site by strand transfer. The activity of the wild- type tran
