[The description below was written by a language model from this plasmid's Addgene catalogue record and pLannotate feature annotations shown in this document.]
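Description:
pBbB3k-GFP is a bacterial expression plasmid from the BglBrick (pBb) vector series, a modular synthetic biology platform in which the replication origin, the promoter and regulator system, and the resistance marker are interchangeable parts. In this member the origin is BBR1. The feature table shows the pBBR1 oriV together with the pBBR1 Rep protein it requires, a broad-host-range replicon originally from Bordetella bronchiseptica. The record lists the plasmid as low copy. Selection is by kanamycin, conferred by the neo/nptII aminoglycoside phosphotransferase gene. A short annotated fragment of Tn5 transposase next to this gene is most likely a remnant of the transposon from which the marker was derived, not a functional element. A lambda t0 terminator lies between the resistance cassette and the replication region.

The payload is a 717 bp synthetic GFP gene, which the annotation software matches to an Aequorea victoria-derived GFP variant. The catalogue entry names its promoter as ProS. The promoter itself is not annotated in the feature table, but a divergently oriented prpR gene sits upstream of GFP. It encodes the E. coli transcriptional regulator of the propionate catabolism operon, which suggests a propionate-responsive expression system in which the plasmid carries its own regulator. Two tandem terminators, rrnB T1 and T7Te, follow GFP and insulate the expression unit from the rest of the backbone. The total length of 5,156 bp agrees with the stated backbone and insert sizes. The construct serves as a fluorescent reporter version of this vector configuration, suited to characterising promoter behaviour, and GFP can be replaced with a gene of interest by restriction cloning.
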