Addgene plasmid #35348: pBbB3k-GFP
Depositing lab: Jay Keasling. Depositing organization: University of California, Berkeley. Publication: BglBrick vectors and datasheets: A synthetic biology platform for gene expression. Lee TS, Krupa RA, Zhang F, Hajimorad M, Holtz WJ, Prasad N, Lee SK, Keasling JD. J Biol Eng. 2011 Sep 20;5:12. 10.1186/1754-1611-5-12 PubMed 21933410.
Backbone
  Vector backbone: pBb
  Backbone size w/o insert (bp): 4439
  Vector type: Bacterial Expression, Synthetic Biology
Growth in bacteria
  Bacterial resistance: Kanamycin, 50 μg/mL
  Growth temperature: 37°C
  Growth strain: DH5alpha
  Copy number: Low Copy
Gene/Insert
  Gene/Insert name: GFP (alt name: JBEI Part ID: JPUB_000114)
  Species: Synthetic
  Insert size (bp): 717
  Promoter: ProS
  Cloning method: Restriction Enzyme
  Sequencing primers: 5′ GFP-R; 3′ GFP-F
Terms and licenses: Academic/Nonprofit Terms; Industry Terms: Not Available to Industry
Depositor comments: JBEI Part ID: JPUB_000114; Origin: BBR1
How to cite: pBbB3k-GFP was a gift from Jay Keasling (Addgene plasmid # 35348 ; http://n2t.net/addgene:35348 ; RRID:Addgene_35348)
