>Addgene plasmid #35348 | pBbB3k-GFP | addgene partial sequence | sequence record 43697 | GFP-F 5'-GGTCCTTCTTGAGTTTGTAAC-3'
GCTCTACAAATAAGGATCCAAACTCGAGTAAGGATCTCCAGGCATCAAATAAAACGAAAGGCTCAGTCGA
AAGACTGGGCCTTTCGTTTTATCTGTTGTTTGTCGGTGAACGCTCTCTACTAGAGTCACACTGGCTCACC
TTCGGGTGGGCCTTTCTGCGTTTATACCTAGGCTACAGCCGATAGTCTGGAACAGCGCACTTACGGGTTG
CTGCGCAACCCAAGTGCTACCGGCGCGGCAGCGTGACCCGTGTCGGCGGCTCCAACGGCTCGCCATCGTC
CAGAAAACACGGCTCATCGGGCATCGGCAGGCGCTGCTGCCCGCGCCGTTCCCATTCCTCCGTTTCGGTC
AAGGCTGGCAGGTCTGGTTCCATGCCCGGAATGCCGGGCTGGCTGGGCGGCTCCTCGCCGGGGCCGGTCG
GTAGTTGCTGCTCGCCCGGATACAGGGTCGGGATGCGGCGCAGGTCGCCATGCCCCAACAGCGATTCGTC
CTGGTCGTCGTGATCAACCACCACGGCGGCACTGAACACCGACAGGCGCAACTGGTCGCGGGGCTGGCCC
CACGCCACGCGGTCATTGACCACGTAGGCCAACACGGTGCCGGGGCCGTTGAGCTTCACGACGGAGATCC
AGCGCTCGGCCACCAAGTCCTTGACTGCGTATTGGACCGTCCGCAAAGAACGTCCGATGAGCTTGGAAAG
TGTCTTCTGGCTGACCACCACGGCGTTCTGGTGGCCCATCTGCGCCACGAGGTGATGCAGCAGCATTGCC
GCCGTGGGTTTCCTCGCAATAAGCCCGGCCCACGCCTCATGCGCTTTGCGTTCCGTTTGCACCCAGTGAC
CGGGCTTGTTCTTGGCTTGAATGCCGATTTCTCTGGACTGCGTGGCCATGCTTA
