>Addgene plasmid #35348 | pBbB3k-GFP | addgene partial sequence | sequence record 43698 | GFP-R 5'-CCATCTAATTCAACAAGAATTGGGACAAC-3'
CTTTACTCATATGTATATCTCCTTCTTAAAAGATCTTTTGAATTCCATGTTAGTAAATTGTTATTCAAGA
TGTATTCACCAAAGCAAAGGCTATGCCAGGCAAAGAGGCAGCGAGAAAATTAAATACAATGAGATTTAAA
AACAGGTAATTACAGTCATTTCTGTTATGAATAAGCGCGATTAAGGGAAAAAAAAACGTGTCAGCTAACG
TTTCATGAAACGAATCACCCTGTTTCATTGCAACATTTATGAAACACGTTTAAAACAAAAAATCGCCCCT
TAAAGATGAATCTACTGCGATGACGACTGCCCACAGCGCTCCGCGCGATAATAGCGATAAACCGGTGATC
TGGACGGTCTCCGTAACGCGTCTGTTCGAACTGTTTCGGGATATCAGCCTGGAATTTGATCATCTGGCGA
CCATCACGCCTATTCAACTCGGCTTTGAAAAGGCGGTGACCTACATTCGCAAAAAACTGGCGACCGAGCG
CTGCGACGCGATTATCGCGGCGGGTTCGAATGGGGCCTATTTAAAAAGCCGCCTGTCAATACCGGTGATC
CTCATCAAGCCCAGCGGATTCGATGTATTACAGGCGCTGGCGAAAGCGGGAAAGCTCACCTCGTCTATCG
GTATCGTGACCTATCAGGAGACCATTCCGGCTTTACTTGCCTTTCAGAAAACGTTTCACCTCCGTCTTGA
ACAGCGAAGCTATGTCACCGAAGAGGACGCGCGCGGGCAAATTAACGAACTTAAGGCCAACGGTATTGAG
GCCGTCGTC
